Addgene plasmid #144048: TFORF2594
Purpose: Lentiviral vector for overexpressing transcription factor ORFs with unique 24-bp barcodes. Barcodes facilitate identification of transcription factors in pooled screens.
Depositing lab: Feng Zhang. Depositing organization: Broad Institute. Publication: A transcription factor atlas of directed differentiation. Joung J, Ma S, Tay T, Geiger-Schuller KR, Kirchgatterer PC, Verdine VK, Guo B, Arias-Garcia MA, Allen WE, Singh A, Kuksenko O, Abudayyeh OO, Gootenberg JS, Fu Z, Macrae RK, Buenrostro JD, Regev A, Zhang F. Cell. 2023 Jan 5;186(1):209-229.e26. doi: 10.1016/j.cell.2022.11.026. PubMed 36608654.
Backbone
  Vector backbone: pLX_TRC317
  Backbone manufacturer: Broad Institute Genetic Perturbation Platform
  Backbone size w/o insert (bp): 8264
  Vector type: Mammalian Expression, Lentiviral
  Selectable markers: Puromycin
Growth in bacteria
  Bacterial resistance: Ampicillin, 100 μg/mL
  Growth temperature: 37°C
  Growth strain: NEB Stable
  Copy number: High Copy
Gene/Insert
  Gene/Insert name: BHLHE41
  Species: H. sapiens (human)
  Insert size (bp): 1550
  Entrez Gene: BHLHE41 (a.k.a. BHLHB3, DEC2, FNSS1, SHARP1, hDEC2)
  Promoter: EF1a
  Cloning method: Unknown
  Sequencing primers: 5′ GGGTGGAGACTGAAGTTAGGCCAG; 3′ CACATAGCGTAAAAGGAGCAACATAG
Terms and licenses: Academic/Nonprofit Terms; Industry Terms: Not Available to Industry
Depositor comments: NM_030762,ENST00000242728 . The transcription factor ORF portion of this plasmid was synthesized by Genewiz. Please test multiple small colonies in case of plasmid recombination. To make this collection available in a timely manner, a portion of this collection was not fully sequenced by Addgene. If an Addgene verified full plasmid sequence is not available, please contact us prior to placing an order to request the full sequence.
How to cite: TFORF2594 was a gift from Feng Zhang (Addgene plasmid # 144048 ; http://n2t.net/addgene:144048 ; RRID:Addgene_144048)
