[The description below was written by a language model from this plasmid's Addgene catalogue record and pLannotate feature annotations shown in this document.]
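Description:
TFORF2594 is a third-generation-style, self-inactivating lentiviral expression plasmid built on the pLX_TRC317 backbone, carrying the human transcription factor BHLHE41 (also known as DEC2, SHARP1 or BHLHB3). It belongs to a barcoded transcription factor ORF collection in which each construct carries a unique 24-bp barcode, so that the transcription factor delivered to a given cell can be identified in pooled overexpression screens. In bacteria the plasmid is maintained through a high-copy ColE1/pUC-type origin and ampicillin resistance (AmpR). An f1 origin and remnants of a lacZα/lac promoter cloning region with flanking T3 and T7 promoters are also present in the backbone. The depositor cautions that recombination can occur, as is common for LTR-containing plasmids.

The viral genome is transcribed from an RSV promoter fused to a truncated HIV-1 5' LTR. This is followed by the Ψ packaging signal with a short gag fragment, and by the RRE for Rev-dependent nuclear export. It ends in a ΔU3 3' LTR that inactivates LTR promoter activity after integration, with an SV40 poly(A) signal downstream. Between the LTRs sit two expression units. An SV40 early promoter/origin drives puromycin N-acetyltransferase for selecting transduced mammalian cells. After a cPPT/CTS element, the strong constitutive EF-1α promoter drives the BHLHE41 ORF. A WPRE lies downstream of the ORF to enhance transcript stability and expression. The barcode is not annotated as a separate feature. A short stretch between the ORF and the WPRE is scored as a U6 promoter fragment, but the record does not indicate what it does. The sequenced record of 9,814 nt matches the stated backbone plus insert sizes.
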