Features (pLannotate 1.2.2; 31 found; start..end, strand, type, name):
      5..231     +  promoter       RSV promoter: Rous sarcoma virus enhancer/promoter
    232..412     +  LTR            5' LTR (truncated): truncated 5' long terminal repeat (LTR) from HIV-1
    459..584     +  misc_feature   HIV-1 Ψ: packaging signal of human immunodeficiency virus type 1
    568..931     +  CDS            HIV-1 gag (fragment): gag protein from human immunodeficiency virus 1; gag
   1077..1310    +  misc_feature   RRE: The Rev response element (RRE) of HIV-1 allows for Rev-dependent mRNA export from the nucleus to the cytoplasm.
   1687..1713    +  CDS            Rev (fragment): human immunodeficiency virus 1 (HIV-1) Rev protein; rev; enhances nuclear export of unspliced and incompletely spliced viral mRNAs
   1720..1743    +  promoter       SV40 promoter (fragment): SV40 early promoter
   1744..1815    +  promoter       SV40 promoter (fragment): SV40 enhancer and early promoter
   1839..1974    +  rep_origin     SV40 ori: SV40 origin of replication
   2020..2616    +  CDS            PuroR (fragment): puromycin N-acetyltransferase; pac from Streptomyces; confers resistance to puromycin
   2665..2782    +  misc_feature   cPPT/CTS: central polypurine tract and central termination sequence of HIV-1
   2847..2913    +  CDS            small t antigen (fragment): SV40 (simian virus 40) small t antigen
   2920..4098    +  promoter       EF-1α promoter: strong constitutive promoter for human elongation factor EF-1α
   4115..5560    +  CDS            BHLHE41: BHE41_HUMAN - Also known as BHLHB3, DEC2 From Homo sapiens (Human).
   5576..5629    +  promoter       U6 promoter (fragment): RNA polymerase III promoter for human U6 snRNA
   5671..6259    +  misc_feature   WPRE: woodchuck hepatitis virus posttranscriptional regulatory element
   6310..6329    +  misc_feature   cPPT/CTS (fragment): central polypurine tract and central termination sequence of HIV-1
   6331..6564    +  LTR            3' LTR (ΔU3): self-inactivating 3' long terminal repeat (LTR) from HIV-1
   6642..6763    +  polyA_signal   SV40 poly(A) signal: SV40 polyadenylation signal
   6803..6938    +  rep_origin     SV40 ori: SV40 origin of replication
   6959..6977    -  promoter       T7 promoter: promoter for bacteriophage T7 RNA polymerase
   6985..7140    +  CDS            lacZα (fragment): LacZα fragment of β-galactosidase; lacZ fragment
   7145..7573    +  rep_origin     f1 ori (sequence partly withheld): f1 bacteriophage origin of replication; arrow indicates direction of (+) strand synthesis
   7626..7730    +  promoter       AmpR promoter: bla
   7731..8591    +  CDS            AmpR: β-lactamase; bla; confers resistance to ampicillin, carbenicillin, and related antibiotics
   8762..9350    +  rep_origin     ori: high-copy-number ColE1/pMB1/pBR322/pUC origin of replication
   9533..9625    +  CDS            lacI (fragment): lac repressor; lacI; The lac repressor binds to the lac operator to inhibit transcription in E. coli. This inhibition can be relieved by adding lactose or isopropyl-β-D-thiogalactopyranoside (IPTG).
   9638..9659    +  protein_bind   CAP binding site: CAP binding activates transcription in the presence of cAMP. E. coli catabolite activator protein
   9674..9704    +  promoter       lac promoter: promoter for the E. coli lac operon
   9712..9728    +  protein_bind   lac operator: The lac repressor binds to the lac operator to inhibit transcription in E. coli. This inhibition can be relieved by adding lactose or isopropyl-β-D-thiogalactopyranoside (IPTG). lac repressor encoded by lacI
   9773..9791    +  promoter       T3 promoter: promoter for bacteriophage T3 RNA polymerase
>Addgene plasmid #144048 | TFORF2594 | addgene full sequence | sequence record 400508 | Addgene NGS Result
TTAATGTAGTCTTATGCAATACTCTTGTAGTCTTGCAACATGGTAACGATGAGTTAGCAACATGCCTTAC
AAGGAGAGAAAAAGCACCGTGCATGCCGATTGGTGGAAGTAAGGTGGTACGATCGTGCCTTATTAGGAAG
GCAACAGACGGGTCTGACATGGATTGGACGAACCACTGAATTGCCGCATTGCAGAGATATTGTATTTAAG
TGCCTAGCTCGATACATAAACGGGTCTCTCTGGTTAGACCAGATCTGAGCCTGGGAGCTCTCTGGCTAAC
TAGGGAACCCACTGCTTAAGCCTCAATAAAGCTTGCCTTGAGTGCTTCAAGTAGTGTGTGCCCGTCTGTT
GTGTGACTCTGGTAACTAGAGATCCCTCAGACCCTTTTAGTCAGTGTGGAAAATCTCTAGCAGTGGCGCC
CGAACAGGGACTTGAAAGCGAAAGGGAAACCAGAGGAGCTCTCTCGACGCAGGACTCGGCTTGCTGAAGC
GCGCACGGCAAGAGGCGAGGGGCGGCGACTGGTGAGTACGCCAAAAATTTTGACTAGCGGAGGCTAGAAG
GAGAGAGATGGGTGCGAGAGCGTCAGTATTAAGCGGGGGAGAATTAGATCGCGATGGGAAAAAATTCGGT
TAAGGCCAGGGGGAAAGAAAAAATATAAATTAAAACATATAGTATGGGCAAGCAGGGAGCTAGAACGATT
CGCAGTTAATCCTGGCCTGTTAGAAACATCAGAAGGCTGTAGACAAATACTGGGACAGCTACAACCATCC
CTTCAGACAGGATCAGAAGAACTTAGATCATTATATAATACAGTAGCAACCCTCTATTGTGTGCATCAAA
GGATAGAGATAAAAGACACCAAGGAAGCTTTAGACAAGATAGAGGAAGAGCAAAACAAAAGTAAGACCAC
CGCACAGCAAGCGGCCGCTGATCTTCAGACCTGGAGGAGGAGATATGAGGGACAATTGGAGAAGTGAATT
ATATAAATATAAAGTAGTAAAAATTGAACCATTAGGAGTAGCACCCACCAAGGCAAAGAGAAGAGTGGTG
CAGAGAGAAAAAAGAGCAGTGGGAATAGGAGCTTTGTTCCTTGGGTTCTTGGGAGCAGCAGGAAGCACTA
TGGGCGCAGCGTCAATGACGCTGACGGTACAGGCCAGACAATTATTGTCTGGTATAGTGCAGCAGCAGAA
CAATTTGCTGAGGGCTATTGAGGCGCAACAGCATCTGTTGCAACTCACAGTCTGGGGCATCAAGCAGCTC
CAGGCAAGAATCCTGGCTGTGGAAAGATACCTAAAGGATCAACAGCTCCTGGGGATTTGGGGTTGCTCTG
GAAAACTCATTTGCACCACTGCTGTGCCTTGGAATGCTAGTTGGAGTAATAAATCTCTGGAACAGATTTG
GAATCACACGACCTGGATGGAGTGGGACAGAGAAATTAACAATTACACAAGCTTAATACACTCCTTAATT
GAAGAATCGCAAAACCAGCAAGAAAAGAATGAACAAGAATTATTGGAATTAGATAAATGGGCAAGTTTGT
GGAATTGGTTTAACATAACAAATTGGCTGTGGTATATAAAATTATTCATAATGATAGTAGGAGGCTTGGT
AGGTTTAAGAATAGTTTTTGCTGTACTTTCTATAGTGAATAGAGTTAGGCAGGGATATTCACCATTATCG
TTTCAGACCCACCTCCCAACCCCGAGGGGACCCATGCATTGCATCTCAATTAGTCAGCAACCAGGTGTGG
AAAGTCCCCAGGCTCCCCAGCAGGCAGAAGTATGCAAAGCATGCGTCTCAATTAGTCAGCAACCATAGTC
CCGCCCCTAACTCCGCCCATCCCGCCCCTAACTCCGCCCAGTTCCGCCCATTCTCCGCCCCATGGCTGAC
TAATTTTTTTTATTTATGCAGAGGCCGAGGCCGCCTCGGCCTCTGAGCTATTCCAGAAGTAGTGAGGAGG
CTTTTTTGGAGGCCTAGGCTTTTGCAAAAAGCTTTCTAGAGGTACCACCGGAGCTTACCATGACCGAGTA
CAAGCCCACGGTGCGCCTCGCCACCCGCGACGACGTCCCCAGGGCCGTACGCACCCTCGCCGCCGCGTTC
GCCGACTACCCCGCCACGCGCCACACCGTCGATCCGGACCGCCACATCGAGCGGGTCACCGAGCTGCAAG
AACTCTTCCTCACGCGCGTCGGGCTCGACATCGGCAAGGTGTGGGTCGCGGACGACGGCGCCGCCGTGGC
GGTCTGGACCACGCCGGAGAGCGTCGAAGCGGGGGCGGTGTTCGCCGAGATCGGCCCGCGCATGGCCGAG
TTGAGCGGTTCCCGGCTGGCCGCGCAGCAACAGATGGAAGGCCTCCTGGCGCCGCACCGGCCCAAGGAGC
CCGCGTGGTTCCTGGCCACCGTCGGCGTCTCGCCCGACCACCAGGGCAAGGGTCTGGGCAGCGCCGTCGT
GCTCCCCGGAGTGGAGGCGGCCGAGCGCGCCGGGGTGCCCGCCTTCCTGGAGACCTCCGCGCCCCGCAAC
CTCCCCTTCTACGAGCGGCTCGGCTTCACCGTCACCGCCGACGTCGAGGTGCCCGAAGGACCGCGCACCT
GGTGCATGACCCGCAAGCCCGGTGCCAGTTAACGAATTCTAGATCTTGAGACAAATGGCAGTATTCATCC
ACAATTTTAAAAGAAAAGGGGGGATTGGGGGGTACAGTGCAGGGGAAAGAATAGTAGACATAATAGCAAC
AGACATACAAACTAAAGAATTACAAAAACAAATTACAAAAATTCAAAATTTTCGGGTTTATTACAGGGAC
AGCAGAGATCCACTTTGGCGCCGGCTCGAGGCCTGCAGGTGCAAAGATGGATAAAGTTTTAAACAGAGAG
GAATCTTTGCAGCTAATGGACCTTCTAGGTCTTGAAAGGAGTGGGAATTGGCTCCGGTGCCCGTCAGTGG
GCAGAGCGCACATCGCCCACAGTCCCCGAGAAGTTGGGGGGAGGGGTCGGCAATTGAACCGGTGCCTAGA
GAAGGTGGCGCGGGGTAAACTGGGAAAGTGATGTCGTGTACTGGCTCCGCCTTTTTCCCGAGGGTGGGGG
AGAACCGTATATAAGTGCAGTAGTCGCCGTGAACGTTCTTTTTCGCAACGGGTTTGCCGCCAGAACACAG
GTAAGTGCCGTGTGTGGTTCCCGCGGGCCTGGCCTCTTTACGGGTTATGGCCCTTGCGTGCCTTGAATTA
CTTCCACCTGGCTGCAGTACGTGATTCTTGATCCCGAGCTTCGGGTTGGAAGTGGGTGGGAGAGTTCGAG
GCCTTGCGCTTAAGGAGCCCCTTCGCCTCGTGCTTGAGTTGAGGCCTGGCCTGGGCGCTGGGGCCGCCGC
GTGCGAATCTGGTGGCACCTTCGCGCCTGTCTCGCTGCTTTCGATAAGTCTCTAGCCATTTAAAATTTTT
GATGACCTGCTGCGACGCTTTTTTTCTGGCAAGATAGTCTTGTAAATGCGGGCCAAGATCTGCACACTGG
TATTTCGGTTTTTGGGGCCGCGGGCGGCGACGGGGCCCGTGCGTCCCAGCGCACATGTTCGGCGAGGCGG
GGCCTGCGAGCGCGGCCACCGAGAATCGGACGGGGGTAGTCTCAAGCTGGCCGGCCTGCTCTGGTGCCTG
GCCTCGCGCCGCCGTGTATCGCCCCGCCCTGGGCGGCAAGGCTGGCCCGGTCGGCACCAGTTGCGTGAGC
GGAAAGATGGCCGCTTCCCGGCCCTGCTGCAGGGAGCTCAAAATGGAGGACGCGGCGCTCGGGAGAGCGG
GCGGGTGAGTCACCCACACAAAGGAAAAGGGCCTTTCCGTCCTCAGCCGTCGCTTCATGTGACTCCACGG
AGTACCGGGCGCCGTCCAGGCACCTCGATTAGTTCTCGAGCTTTTGGAGTACGTCGTCTTTAGGTTGGGG
GGAGGGGTTTTATGCGATGGAGTTTCCCCACACTGAGTGGGTGGAGACTGAAGTTAGGCCAGCTTGGCAC
TTGATGTAATTCTCCTTGGAATTTGCCCTTTTTGAGTTTGGATCTTGGTTCATTCTCAAGCCTCAGACAG
TGGTTCAAAGTTTTTTTCTTCCATTTCAGGTGTCGTGAGGCTAGCACCGCCACCATGGACGAAGGAATTC
CTCATTTGCAAGAGAGACAGTTACTGGAACATAGAGATTTTATAGGACTGGACTATTCCTCTTTGTATAT
GTGTAAACCCAAAAGGAGCATGAAACGAGACGACACCAAGGATACCTACAAATTACCGCACAGATTAATA
GAAAAGAAAAGAAGAGACCGAATTAATGAATGCATTGCTCAGCTGAAAGATTTACTGCCTGAACATCTGA
AATTGACAACTCTGGGACATCTGGAGAAAGCTGTAGTCTTGGAATTAACTTTGAAACACTTAAAAGCTTT
AACCGCCTTAACCGAGCAACAGCATCAGAAGATAATTGCTTTACAGAATGGGGAGCGATCTCTGAAATCG
CCCATTCAGTCCGACTTGGATGCGTTCCACTCGGGATTTCAAACATGCGCCAAAGAAGTCTTGCAATACC
TCTCCCGGTTTGAGAGCTGGACACCCAGGGAGCCGCGGTGTGTCCAGCTGATCAACCACTTGCACGCCGT
GGCCACCCAGTTCTTGCCCACCCCGCAGCTGTTGACTCAACAGGTCCCTCTGAGCAAAGGCACCGGCGCT
CCCTCGGCCGCCGGGTCCGCGGCCGCCCCCTGCCTGGAGCGCGCGGGGCAGAAGCTGGAGCCCCTCGCCT
ACTGCGTGCCCGTCATCCAGCGGACTCAGCCCAGCGCCGAGCTCGCCGCCGAGAACGACACGGACACCGA
CAGCGGCTACGGCGGCGAAGCCGAGGCCCGGCCGGACCGCGAGAAAGGCAAAGGCGCGGGGGCGAGCCGC
GTCACCATCAAGCAGGAGCCTCCCGGGGAGGACTCGCCGGCGCCCAAGAGGATGAAGCTGGATTCCCGCG
GCGGCGGCAGCGGCGGCGGCCCGGGGGGCGGCGCGGCGGCGGCGGCAGCCGCGCTTCTGGGGCCCGACCC
TGCCGCCGCGGCCGCGCTGCTGAGACCCGACGCCGCCCTGCTCAGCTCGCTGGTGGCGTTCGGCGGAGGC
GGAGGCGCGCCCTTCCCGCAGCCCGCGGCCGCCGCGGCCCCCTTCTGCCTGCCCTTCTGCTTCCTCTCGC
CTTCTGCAGCTGCCGCCTACGTGCAGCCCTTCCTGGACAAGAGCGGCCTGGAGAAGTATCTGTACCCGGC
GGCGGCTGCCGCCCCGTTCCCGCTGCTATACCCCGGCATCCCCGCCCCGGCGGCAGCCGCGGCAGCCGCC
GCCGCCGCTGCCGCCGCCGCCGCCGCGTTCCCCTGCCTGTCCTCGGTGTTGTCGCCCCCTCCCGAGAAGG
CGGGCGCCGCCGCCGCGACCCTCCTGCCGCACGAGGTGGCGCCCCTTGGGGCGCCGCACCCCCAGCACCC
GCACGGCCGCACCCACCTGCCCTTCGCCGGGCCCCGCGAGCCGGGGAACCCGGAGAGCTCTGCTCAGGAA
GATCCCTCGCAGCCAGGAAAGGAAGCTCCCTAGTAATGAACTAGTCCGTAACTTGAAAGTATTTCGATTT
CTTGGCTTTATATATCTTGTGGAAAGGACGATACAGCCCAGCCAATTCAGTGGGAACGCGTTAAGTCGAC
AATCAACCTCTGGATTACAAAATTTGTGAAAGATTGACTGGTATTCTTAACTATGTTGCTCCTTTTACGC
TATGTGGATACGCTGCTTTAATGCCTTTGTATCATGCTATTGCTTCCCGTATGGCTTTCATTTTCTCCTC
CTTGTATAAATCCTGGTTGCTGTCTCTTTATGAGGAGTTGTGGCCCGTTGTCAGGCAACGTGGCGTGGTG
TGCACTGTGTTTGCTGACGCAACCCCCACTGGTTGGGGCATTGCCACCACCTGTCAGCTCCTTTCCGGGA
CTTTCGCTTTCCCCCTCCCTATTGCCACGGCGGAACTCATCGCCGCCTGCCTTGCCCGCTGCTGGACAGG
GGCTCGGCTGTTGGGCACTGACAATTCCGTGGTGTTGTCGGGGAAATCATCGTCCTTTCCTTGGCTGCTC
GCCTGTGTTGCCACCTGGATTCTGCGCGGGACGTCCTTCTGCTACGTCCCTTCGGCCCTCAATCCAGCGG
ACCTTCCTTCCCGCGGCCTGCTGCCGGCTCTGCGGCCTCTTCCGCGTCTTCGCCTTCGCCCTCAGACGAG
TCGGATCTCCCTTTGGGCCGCCTCCCCGCGTCGACTTTAAGACCAATGACTTACAAGGCAGCTGTAGATC
TTAGCCACTTTTTAAAAGAAAAGGGGGGACTGGAAGGGCTAATTCACTCCCAACGAAGACAAGATCTGCT
TTTTGCTTGTACTGGGTCTCTCTGGTTAGACCAGATCTGAGCCTGGGAGCTCTCTGGCTAACTAGGGAAC
CCACTGCTTAAGCCTCAATAAAGCTTGCCTTGAGTGCTTCAAGTAGTGTGTGCCCGTCTGTTGTGTGACT
CTGGTAACTAGAGATCCCTCAGACCCTTTTAGTCAGTGTGGAAAATCTCTAGCAGTACGTATAGTAGTTC
ATGTCATCTTATTATTCAGTATTTATAACTTGCAAAGAAATGAATATCAGAGAGTGAGAGGAACTTGTTT
ATTGCAGCTTATAATGGTTACAAATAAAGCAATAGCATCACAAATTTCACAAATAAAGCATTTTTTTCAC
TGCATTCTAGTTGTGGTTTGTCCAAACTCATCAATGTATCTTATCATGTCTGGCTCTAGCTATCCCGCCC
CTAACTCCGCCCATCCCGCCCCTAACTCCGCCCAGTTCCGCCCATTCTCCGCCCCATGGCTGACTAATTT
TTTTTATTTATGCAGAGGCCGAGGCCGCCTCGGCCTCTGAGCTATTCCAGAAGTAGTGAGGAGGCTTTTT
TGGAGGCCTAGGGACGTACCCAATTCGCCCTATAGTGAGTCGTATTACGCGCGCTCACTGGCCGTCGTTT
TACAACGTCGTGACTGGGAAAACCCTGGCGTTACCCAACTTAATCGCCTTGCAGCACATCCCCCTTTCGC
CAGCTGGCGTAATAGCGAAGAGGCCCGCACCGATCGCCCTTCCCAACAGTTGCGCAGCCTGAATGGCGAA
TGGG
[124 nt withheld, positions 7145-7268]
C
[91 nt withheld, positions 7270-7360]
A
[49 nt withheld, positions 7362-7410]
CCTTTGACGTTGGAGTCCACGTTCTTT
[37 nt withheld, positions 7438-7474]
ACCCTATCTCGGTCTATTCTTTTGATTTATAAGGGATTTTGCCGATTTCGGCCTATTGGTTAAAAAATGA
GCTGATTTAACAAAAATTTAACGCGAATTTTAACAAAATATTAACGCTTACAATTTAGGTGGCACTTTTC
GGGGAAATGTGCGCGGAACCCCTATTTGTTTATTTTTCTAAATACATTCAAATATGTATCCGCTCATGAG
ACAATAACCCTGATAAATGCTTCAATAATATTGAAAAAGGAAGAGTATGAGTATTCAACATTTCCGTGTC
GCCCTTATTCCCTTTTTTGCGGCATTTTGCCTTCCTGTTTTTGCTCACCCAGAAACGCTGGTGAAAGTAA
AAGATGCTGAAGATCAGTTGGGTGCACGAGTGGGTTACATCGAACTGGATCTCAACAGCGGTAAGATCCT
TGAGAGTTTTCGCCCCGAAGAACGTTTTCCAATGATGAGCACTTTTAAAGTTCTGCTATGTGGCGCGGTA
TTATCCCGTATTGACGCCGGGCAAGAGCAACTCGGTCGCCGCATACACTATTCTCAGAATGACTTGGTTG
AGTACTCACCAGTCACAGAAAAGCATCTTACGGATGGCATGACAGTAAGAGAATTATGCAGTGCTGCCAT
AACCATGAGTGATAACACTGCGGCCAACTTACTTCTGACAACGATCGGAGGACCGAAGGAGCTAACCGCT
TTTTTGCACAACATGGGGGATCATGTAACTCGCCTTGATCGTTGGGAACCGGAGCTGAATGAAGCCATAC
CAAACGACGAGCGTGACACCACGATGCCTGTAGCAATGGCAACAACGTTGCGCAAACTATTAACTGGCGA
ACTACTTACTCTAGCTTCCCGGCAACAATTAATAGACTGGATGGAGGCGGATAAAGTTGCAGGACCACTT
CTGCGCTCGGCCCTTCCGGCTGGCTGGTTTATTGCTGATAAATCTGGAGCCGGTGAGCGTGGGTCTCGCG
GTATCATTGCAGCACTGGGGCCAGATGGTAAGCCCTCCCGTATCGTAGTTATCTACACGACGGGGAGTCA
GGCAACTATGGATGAACGAAATAGACAGATCGCTGAGATAGGTGCCTCACTGATTAAGCATTGGTAACTG
TCAGACCAAGTTTACTCATATATACTTTAGATTGATTTAAAACTTCATTTTTAATTTAAAAGGATCTAGG
TGAAGATCCTTTTTGATAATCTCATGACCAAAATCCCTTAACGTGAGTTTTCGTTCCACTGAGCGTCAGA
CCCCGTAGAAAAGATCAAAGGATCTTCTTGAGATCCTTTTTTTCTGCGCGTAATCTGCTGCTTGCAAACA
AAAAAACCACCGCTACCAGCGGTGGTTTGTTTGCCGGATCAAGAGCTACCAACTCTTTTTCCGAAGGTAA
CTGGCTTCAGCAGAGCGCAGATACCAAATACTGTTCTTCTAGTGTAGCCGTAGTTAGGCCACCACTTCAA
GAACTCTGTAGCACCGCCTACATACCTCGCTCTGCTAATCCTGTTACCAGTGGCTGCTGCCAGTGGCGAT
AAGTCGTGTCTTACCGGGTTGGACTCAAGACGATAGTTACCGGATAAGGCGCAGCGGTCGGGCTGAACGG
GGGGTTCGTGCACACAGCCCAGCTTGGAGCGAACGACCTACACCGAACTGAGATACCTACAGCGTGAGCT
ATGAGAAAGCGCCACGCTTCCCGAAGGGAGAAAGGCGGACAGGTATCCGGTAAGCGGCAGGGTCGGAACA
GGAGAGCGCACGAGGGAGCTTCCAGGGGGAAACGCCTGGTATCTTTATAGTCCTGTCGGGTTTCGCCACC
TCTGACTTGAGCGTCGATTTTTGTGATGCTCGTCAGGGGGGCGGAGCCTATGGAAAAACGCCAGCAACGC
GGCCTTTTTACGGTTCCTGGCCTTTTGCTGGCCTTTTGCTCACATGTTCTTTCCTGCGTTATCCCCTGAT
TCTGTGGATAACCGTATTACCGCCTTTGAGTGAGCTGATACCGCTCGCCGCAGCCGAACGACCGAGCGCA
GCGAGTCAGTGAGCGAGGAAGCGGAAGAGCGCCCAATACGCAAACCGCCTCTCCCCGCGCGTTGGCCGAT
TCATTAATGCAGCTGGCACGACAGGTTTCCCGACTGGAAAGCGGGCAGTGAGCGCAACGCAATTAATGTG
AGTTAGCTCACTCATTAGGCACCCCAGGCTTTACACTTTATGCTTCCGGCTCGTATGTTGTGTGGAATTG
TGAGCGGATAACAATTTCACACAGGAAACAGCTATGACCATGATTACGCCAAGCGCGCAATTAACCCTCA
CTAAAGGGAACAAAAGCTGGAGCTGCAAGC
