>Addgene plasmid #144048 | TFORF2594 | depositor partial sequence | sequence record 284268 | Insert
ACCGCCACCATGGACGAAGGAATTCCTCATTTGCAAGAGAGACAGTTACTGGAACATAGAGATTTTATAG
GACTGGACTATTCCTCTTTGTATATGTGTAAACCCAAAAGGAGCATGAAACGAGACGACACCAAGGATAC
CTACAAATTACCGCACAGATTAATAGAAAAGAAAAGAAGAGACCGAATTAATGAATGCATTGCTCAGCTG
AAAGATTTACTGCCTGAACATCTGAAATTGACAACTCTGGGACATCTGGAGAAAGCTGTAGTCTTGGAAT
TAACTTTGAAACACTTAAAAGCTTTAACCGCCTTAACCGAGCAACAGCATCAGAAGATAATTGCTTTACA
GAATGGGGAGCGATCTCTGAAATCGCCCATTCAGTCCGACTTGGATGCGTTCCACTCGGGATTTCAAACA
TGCGCCAAAGAAGTCTTGCAATACCTCTCCCGGTTTGAGAGCTGGACACCCAGGGAGCCGCGGTGTGTCC
AGCTGATCAACCACTTGCACGCCGTGGCCACCCAGTTCTTGCCCACCCCGCAGCTGTTGACTCAACAGGT
CCCTCTGAGCAAAGGCACCGGCGCTCCCTCGGCCGCCGGGTCCGCGGCCGCCCCCTGCCTGGAGCGCGCG
GGGCAGAAGCTGGAGCCCCTCGCCTACTGCGTGCCCGTCATCCAGCGGACTCAGCCCAGCGCCGAGCTCG
CCGCCGAGAACGACACGGACACCGACAGCGGCTACGGCGGCGAAGCCGAGGCCCGGCCGGACCGCGAGAA
AGGCAAAGGCGCGGGGGCGAGCCGCGTCACCATCAAGCAGGAGCCTCCCGGGGAGGACTCGCCGGCGCCC
AAGAGGATGAAGCTGGATTCCCGCGGCGGCGGCAGCGGCGGCGGCCCGGGGGGCGGCGCGGCGGCGGCGG
CAGCCGCGCTTCTGGGGCCCGACCCTGCCGCCGCGGCCGCGCTGCTGAGACCCGACGCCGCCCTGCTCAG
CTCGCTGGTGGCGTTCGGCGGAGGCGGAGGCGCGCCCTTCCCGCAGCCCGCGGCCGCCGCGGCCCCCTTC
TGCCTGCCCTTCTGCTTCCTCTCGCCTTCTGCAGCTGCCGCCTACGTGCAGCCCTTCCTGGACAAGAGCG
GCCTGGAGAAGTATCTGTACCCGGCGGCGGCTGCCGCCCCGTTCCCGCTGCTATACCCCGGCATCCCCGC
CCCGGCGGCAGCCGCGGCAGCCGCCGCCGCCGCTGCCGCCGCCGCCGCCGCGTTCCCCTGCCTGTCCTCG
GTGTTGTCGCCCCCTCCCGAGAAGGCGGGCGCCGCCGCCGCGACCCTCCTGCCGCACGAGGTGGCGCCCC
TTGGGGCGCCGCACCCCCAGCACCCGCACGGCCGCACCCACCTGCCCTTCGCCGGGCCCCGCGAGCCGGG
GAACCCGGAGAGCTCTGCTCAGGAAGATCCCTCGCAGCCAGGAAAGGAAGCTCCCTAGTAATGAACTAGT
CCGTAACTTGAAAGTATTTCGATTTCTTGGCTTTATATATCTTGTGGAAAGGACGATACAGCCCAGCCAA
TTCAGTGGGA
