>Addgene plasmid #144048 | TFORF2594 | depositor partial sequence | sequence record 284269 | Barcode
TACAGCCCAGCCAATTCAGTGGGA
